>Addgene plasmid #34584 | p3xFLAG-mSlug | depositor partial sequence | sequence record 41193 | p3xFLAG-mSlug sequence 858 bps
CTCGTTTAGTGAACCGTCAGAATTAACCATGGACTACAAAGACCATGACGGTGATTATAAAGATCATGAC
ATCGATTACAAGGATGACGATGACAAGCTTGCGGCCGCGAATTCAATGCCGCGCTCCTTCCTGGTCAAGA
AACATTTCAACGCCTCCAAGAAGCCCAACTACAGCGAACTGGACACACACACAGTTATTATTTCCCCATA
TCTCTATGAAAGTTACCCTATACCTGTCATACCAAAACCAGAGATCCTCACCTCGGGAGCATACAGCCCT
ATTACTGTATGGACATCGTCGGCAGCTCCACTCCACTCTCCTCTACCCAGTGGCCTTTCTCCTCTTACTG
GATACTCCTCATCCTTGGGGCGTGTAAGTCCCCCGCCTTCCTCTGACACTTCATCCAAGGATCACAGTGG
TTCAGAAAGTCCCATTAGTGACGAAGAGGAGAGACTGCAGCCCAAGCTTTCAGACCCCCATGCCATCGAA
GCTGAGAAGTTTCAGTGCAATTTATGCAATAAGACCTATTCTACGTTCTCTGGGCTGGCCAAACACAAGC
AGCTGCACTGTGATGCCCAGTCTAGGAAATCGTTCAGCTGCAAGTACTGTGACAAGGAATATGTGAGCCT
GGGTGCCCTGAAGATGCACATTCGAACCCACACATTGCCTTGTGTCTGCAAGATCTGTGGCAAGGCTTTC
TCCAGACCCTGGCTGCTTCAAGGACACATTAGAACTCACACTGGGGAAAAGCCTTTCTCTTGCCCTCACT
GCAATAGGGCTTTTGCAGANAGATCAAACCTGAGGGCACATCTGCAGACCCACTCTGATGTAAAGAAATA
CCAGTGCAAAAACTGCTC
