>Addgene plasmid #34584 | p3xFLAG-mSlug | addgene partial sequence | sequence record 41611 | CMV-F 5'-CGCAAATGGGCGGTAGGCGTG-3'
AGCAGAGCTCGTTTAGTGAACCGTCAGAATTAACCATGGACTACAAAGACCATGACGGTGATTATAAAGA
TCATGACATCGATTACAAGGATGACGATGACAAGCTTGCGGCCGCGAATTCAATGCCGCGCTCCTTCCTG
GTCAAGAAACATTTCAACGCCTCCAAGAAGCCCAACTACAGCGAACTGGACACACACACAGTTATTATTT
CCCCATATCTCTATGAAAGTTACCCTATACCTGTCATACCAAAACCAGAGATCCTCACCTCGGGAGCATA
CAGCCCTATTACTGTATGGACATCGTCGGCAGCTCCACTCCACTCTCCTCTACCCAGTGGCCTTTCTCCT
CTTACTGGATACTCCTCATCCTTGGGGCGTGTAAGTCCCCCGCCTTCCTCTGACACTTCATCCAAGGATC
ACAGTGGTTCAGAAAGTCCCATTAGTGACGAAGAGGAGAGACTGCAGCCCAAGCTTTCAGACCCCCATGC
CATCGAAGCTGAGAAGTTTCAGTGCAATTTATGCAATAAGACCTATTCTACGTTCTCTGGGCTGGCCAAA
CACAAGCAGCTGCACTGTGATGCCCAGTCTAGGAAATCGTTCAGCTGCAAGTACTGTGACAAGGAATATG
TGAGCCTGGGTGCCCTGAAGATGCACATTCGAACCCACACATTGCCTTGTGTCTGCAAGATCTGTGGCAA
GGCTTTCTCCAGACCCTGGCTGCTTCAAGGACACATTAGAACTCACACTGGGGAAAAGCCTTTCTCTTGC
CCTCACTGCAATAGGGCTTTTGCAGACAGATCAAACCTGAGGGCACATCTGCAGACCCACTCTGATGTAA
AGAAATACCAGTGCAAAAACTGCTCCAAAACCTTCTCCAGAATGTCGCTTCTG
