[The description below was written by a language model from this plasmid's Addgene catalogue record.]
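Description:
p3xFLAG-mSlug is a mammalian expression plasmid built on the commercial p3xFlag-CMV-7.1 backbone (about 4.7 kb without insert). It is maintained in E. coli as a high-copy plasmid under ampicillin selection. The record gives no feature table, so the specific origin of replication, polyadenylation signal and any other backbone elements are not documented here, and no mammalian selection marker is listed.

The payload is the mouse Slug coding sequence (Snai2, also called Snail2), an insert of roughly 800 bp cloned between the EcoRI and BamHI sites, both of which remain intact so the insert can be excised or exchanged. Transcription is driven by the CMV promoter, a strong constitutive viral promoter widely used for high-level expression in transfected mammalian cells. The backbone supplies an N-terminal 3xFLAG tag, so the protein is produced as a 3xFLAG-Slug fusion. Three tandem copies of the FLAG epitope allow sensitive detection by western blot or immunofluorescence and immunoprecipitation with anti-FLAG antibodies, which also distinguishes the exogenous protein from endogenous Slug.

Slug is a zinc-finger transcriptional repressor of the Snail family, best known as a regulator of epithelial-mesenchymal transition. The associated publication concerns the roles of Snail1, Snail2 and E47 in promoting mammary epithelial branching morphogenesis, so this construct is suited to ectopic overexpression of tagged mouse Slug in mammalian cells to examine its effects on epithelial behaviour, gene expression and morphogenesis.
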