Addgene plasmid #34584: p3xFLAG-mSlug
Depositing lab: Celeste Nelson. Publication: Snail1, Snail2, and E47 promote mammary epithelial branching morphogenesis. Lee K, Gjorevski N, Boghaert E, Radisky DC, Nelson CM. EMBO J. 2011 May 24;30(13):2662-74. doi: 10.1038/emboj.2011.159. PubMed 21610693.
Backbone
  Vector backbone: p3xFlag-CMV-7.1
  Backbone manufacturer: Sigma
  Backbone size w/o insert (bp): 4700
  Vector type: Mammalian Expression
Growth in bacteria
  Bacterial resistance: Ampicillin, 100 μg/mL
  Growth temperature: 37°C
  Growth strain: DH5alpha
  Copy number: High Copy
Gene/Insert
  Gene/Insert name: Slug (alt name: Snai2)
  Species: M. musculus (mouse)
  Insert size (bp): 800
  Entrez Gene: Snai2 (a.k.a. Slug, Slugh, Snail2)
  Promoter: CMV
  Tag / fusion protein: 3xFLAG (N terminal on backbone)
  Cloning method: Restriction Enzyme; 5′ cloning site EcoRI (not destroyed); 3′ cloning site BamHI (not destroyed)
  Sequencing primers: 5′ CMV forward
Terms and licenses: Academic/Nonprofit Terms; Industry Terms: Not Available to Industry
How to cite: p3xFLAG-mSlug was a gift from Celeste Nelson (Addgene plasmid # 34584 ; http://n2t.net/addgene:34584 ; RRID:Addgene_34584)
